Addgene plasmid #152575: pGBW-m4133977
Purpose: Mammalian expression plasmid for SARS-CoV-2 nsp6
Depositing lab: Ginkgo Bioworks & Benjie Chen. Depositing organization: Ginkgo Bioworks.
Backbone
  Vector backbone: pTwist_CMV_Hygro_6
  Backbone size w/o insert (bp): 6525
  Vector type: Mammalian Expression
  Selectable markers: Hygromycin
Growth in bacteria
  Bacterial resistance: Ampicillin, 100 μg/mL
  Growth temperature: 37°C
  Growth strain: DH5alpha
  Copy number: High Copy
Gene/Insert
  Gene/Insert name: SARS-CoV-2 nsp6
  Species: Severe acute respiratory syndrome coronavirus 2
  Insert size (bp): 863
  Mutation: wt
  Entrez Gene: ORF1ab (a.k.a. GU280_gp01)
  Promoter: CMV
  Tag / fusion protein: Cleavable TEV;HA (C terminal on backbone)
  Cloning method: Unknown
Resource information
  A portion of this plasmid was derived from a plasmid made by: GinkgoBioworks
Depositor comments: NCBI reference sequence: YP_009725302.1
How to cite: pGBW-m4133977 was a gift from Ginkgo Bioworks & Benjie Chen (Addgene plasmid # 152575 ; http://n2t.net/addgene:152575 ; RRID:Addgene_152575)
