[The description below was written by a language model from this plasmid's Addgene catalogue record and pLannotate feature annotations shown in this document.]
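Description:
pGBW-m4133977 is a mammalian expression plasmid that carries the wild-type coding sequence for SARS-CoV-2 non-structural protein 6 (nsp6), one of the cleavage products of the ORF1ab replicase polyprotein. It is built on the pTwist_CMV_Hygro_6 backbone. In bacteria it is maintained through a high-copy ColE1/pUC-type origin and selected with ampicillin via a full-length β-lactamase gene. A short additional bla fragment is also annotated and appears to be a backbone remnant.

The insert of about 860 bp sits at the start of the sequence record. The annotation software matched it to a fragment of the SARS-CoV-2 replicase polyprotein 1a. The functional text attached to that hit describes nsp10, but this is generic text for the polyprotein entry, and the catalogue identifies the insert as nsp6. Expression is driven by CMV immediate-early elements, annotated as the CMV enhancer plus core and truncated promoter fragments. The transcript is terminated by an SV40 polyadenylation signal. According to the catalogue, the backbone adds a C-terminal HA epitope preceded by a TEV protease cleavage site, which would allow immunodetection or pull-down and later removal of the tag. These tag elements are not individually annotated in the feature table.

A separate cassette expresses hygromycin B phosphotransferase from the human ubiquitin C promoter with a synthetic poly(A) signal, so transfected mammalian cells can be selected with hygromycin. β-globin insulator elements, rrnG and T7 terminators and an extra synthetic poly(A) signal flank the units, presumably to limit transcriptional read-through between them. The record supports use for expressing tagged nsp6 in mammalian cells but states no more specific application.
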