Features (pLannotate 1.2.2; 19 found; start..end, strand, type, name):
      8..874     +  CDS            R1A_SARS2 (fragment): Experimental evidence at protein level: Swiss-Prot protein existence level 1. [Non-structural protein 10]: Plays a pivotal role in viral transcription by stimulating both nsp14 3'-5' exoribonuclease and nsp16 2'-O-methyltransferase activities. Therefore plays an essential role in viral mRNAs cap methylation. From Severe acute respiratory syndrome coronavirus 2 (2019-nCoV) (SARS-CoV-2).
    988..1109    -  polyA_signal   SV40 poly(A) signal: SV40 polyadenylation signal
   1132..1201    -  CDS            large T antigen (fragment): large T antigen from SV40 (simian virus 40)
   1224..1270    +  terminator     T7 terminator: transcription terminator for bacteriophage T7 RNA polymerase
   1300..1436    +  terminator     rrnG terminator: transcription terminator from the E. coli ribosomal RNA rrnG operon (Albrechtsen et al., 1991)
   1481..1552    +  misc_feature   3' β-globin insulator: insulator downstream of the human β-globin locus (Farrell et al., 2002)
   1778..2366    -  rep_origin     ori: high-copy-number ColE1/pMB1/pBR322/pUC origin of replication
   2538..2602    -  CDS            bla(M) (fragment): β-lactamase lacking the signal sequence; bla(M); allows cytosolic expression of β-lactamase
   2866..4075    +  promoter       UbC promoter: human ubiquitin C promoter
   4085..5106    +  CDS            HygR (fragment): hygromycin B phosphotransferase confers resistance to hygromycin
   5134..5182    +  polyA_signal   poly(A) signal: synthetic polyadenylation signal
   5448..6308    +  CDS            AmpR: β-lactamase; bla; confers resistance to ampicillin, carbenicillin, and related antibiotics
   6321..6457    +  terminator     rrnG terminator: transcription terminator from the E. coli ribosomal RNA rrnG operon (Albrechtsen et al., 1991)
   6602..6673    +  misc_feature   5' β-globin insulator: insulator upstream of the human β-globin locus (Farrell et al., 2002)
   6678..6724    -  terminator     T7 terminator: transcription terminator for bacteriophage T7 RNA polymerase
   6742..6790    -  polyA_signal   poly(A) signal: synthetic polyadenylation signal
   6871..7174    +  enhancer       CMV enhancer: human cytomegalovirus immediate early enhancer
   7247..7264    -  promoter       CMV promoter (fragment): human cytomegalovirus (CMV) immediate early promoter
   7327..7378    +  promoter       CMVd2 promoter: truncated human cytomegalovirus (CMV) immediate early promoter that yields moderately reduced expression relative to the full-length promoter
>Addgene plasmid #152575 | pGBW-m4133977 | depositor full sequence | sequence record 295587 | Full Sequence
CACCATGGCAGTGAAAAGAACAATCAAGGGTACACACCACTGGTTGTTACTCACAATTTTGACTTCACTT
TTAGTTTTAGTCCAGAGTACTCAATGGTCTTTGTTCTTTTTTTTGTATGAAAATGCCTTTTTACCTTTTG
CTATGGGTATTATTGCTATGTCTGCTTTTGCAATGATGTTTGTCAAACATAAGCATGCATTTCTCTGTTT
GTTTTTGTTACCTTCTCTTGCCACTGTAGCTTATTTTAATATGGTCTATATGCCTGCTAGTTGGGTGATG
CGTATTATGACATGGTTGGATATGGTTGATACTAGTTTGTCTGGTTTTAAGCTAAAAGACTGTGTTATGT
ATGCATCAGCTGTAGTGTTACTAATCCTTATGACAGCAAGAACTGTGTATGATGATGGTGCTAGGAGAGT
GTGGACACTTATGAATGTCTTGACACTCGTTTATAAAGTTTATTATGGTAATGCTTTAGATCAAGCCATT
TCCATGTGGGCTCTTATAATCTCTGTTACTTCTAACTACTCAGGTGTAGTTACAACTGTCATGTTTTTGG
CCAGAGGTATTGTTTTTATGTGTGTTGAGTATTGCCCTATTTTCTTCATAACTGGTAATACACTTCAGTG
TATAATGCTAGTTTATTGTTTCTTAGGCTATTTTTGTACTTGTTACTTTGGCCTCTTTTGTTTACTCAAC
CGCTACTTTAGACTGACTCTTGGTGTTTATGATTACTTAGTTTCTACACAGGAGTTTAGATATATGAATT
CACAGGGACTACTCCCACCCAAGAATAGCATAGATGCCTTCAAACTCAACATTAAATTGTTGGGTGTTGG
TGGCAAACCTTGTATCAAAGTAGCCACTGTAGAAAACCTTTACTTTCAGTCGTACCCCTATGACGTACCA
GATTATGCGTAAGGATCCGCAGGCCTCTGCTAGCTTGACTGACTGAGATACAGCGTACCTTCAGCTCACA
GACATGATAAGATACATTGATGAGTTTGGACAAACCACAACTAGAATGCAGTGAAAAAAATGCTTTATTT
GTGAAATTTGTGATGCTATTGCTTTATTTGTAACCATTATAAGCTGCAATAAACAAGTTAACAACAACAA
TTGCATTCATTTTATGTTTCAGGTTCAGGGGGAGGTGTGGGAGGTTTTTTAAAGCAAGTAAAACCTCTAC
AAATGTGGTATTGGCCCATCTCTATCGGTATCGTAGCATAACCCCTTGGGGCCTCTAAACGGGTCTTGAG
GGGTTTTTTGTGCCCCTCGGGCCGGATTGCTATCTACCGGCATTGGCGCAGAAAAAAATGCCTGATGCGA
CGCTGCGCGTCTTATACTCCCACATATGCCAGATTCAGCAACGGATACGGCTTCCCCAACTTGCCCACTT
CCATACGTGTCCTCCTTACCAGAAATTTATCCTTAAGGTCGTCAGCTATCCTGCAGGCGATCTCTCGATT
TCGATCAAGACATTCCTTTAATGGTCTTTTCTGGACACCACTAGGGGTCAGAAGTAGTTCATCAAACTTT
CTTCCCTCCCTAATCTCATTGGTTACCTTGGGCTATCGAAACTTAATTAACCAGTCAAGTCAGCTACTTG
GCGAGATCGACTTGTCTGGGTTTCGACTACGCTCAGAATTGCGTCAGTCAAGTTCGATCTGGTCCTTGCT
ATTGCACCCGTTCTCCGATTACGAGTTTCATTTAAATCATGTGAGCAAAAGGCCAGCAAAAGGCCAGGAA
CCGTAAAAAGGCCGCGTTGCTGGCGTTTTTCCATAGGCTCCGCCCCCCTGACGAGCATCACAAAAATCGA
CGCTCAAGTCAGAGGTGGCGAAACCCGACAGGACTATAAAGATACCAGGCGTTTCCCCCTGGAAGCTCCC
TCGTGCGCTCTCCTGTTCCGACCCTGCCGCTTACCGGATACCTGTCCGCCTTTCTCCCTTCGGGAAGCGT
GGCGCTTTCTCATAGCTCACGCTGTAGGTATCTCAGTTCGGTGTAGGTCGTTCGCTCCAAGCTGGGCTGT
GTGCACGAACCCCCCGTTCAGCCCGACCGCTGCGCCTTATCCGGTAACTATCGTCTTGAGTCCAACCCGG
TAAGACACGACTTATCGCCACTGGCAGCAGCCACTGGTAACAGGATTAGCAGAGCGAGGTATGTAGGCGG
TGCTACAGAGTTCTTGAAGTGGTGGCCTAACTACGGCTACACTAGAAGAACAGTATTTGGTATCTGCGCT
CTGCTGAAGCCAGTTACCTTCGGAAAAAGAGTTGGTAGCTCTTGATCCGGCAAACAAACCACCGCTGGTA
GCGGTGGTTTTTTTGTTTGCAAGCAGCAGATTACGCGCAGAAAAAAAGGATCTCAAGAAGATCCTTTGAT
CTTTTCTACGGGGTCTGACGCTCAGTGGAACGAAAACTCACGTTAAGGGATTTTGGTCATGAGATTATCA
AAAAGGATCTTCACCTAGATCCTTTTAAATTAAAAATGAAGTTTTAAATCAATCTAAAGTATATATGAGT
AAACTTGGTCTGACAGTTACCAATGCTTAATCAGTGAGGCACCTATCTCAGCGATCTGTCTATTTCGTTC
ATCCATAGTTGCATTTAAATTTCCGAACTCTCCAAGGCCCTCGTCGGAAAATCTTCAAACCTTTCGTCCG
ATCCATCTTGCAGGCTACCTCTCGAACGAACTATCGCAAGTCTCTTGGCCGGCCTTGCGCCTTGGCTATT
GCTTGGCAGCGCCTATCGCCAGGTATTACTCCAATCCCGAATATCCGAGATCGGGATCACCCGAGAGAAG
TTCAACCTACATCCTCAATCCCGATCTATCCGAGATCCGAGGAATATCGAAATCGGGGCGCGCCTGGCCT
CCGCGCCGGGTTTTGGCGCCTCCCGCGGGCGCCCCCCTCGTCACGGCGAGCGCTGCCACGTCAGACGAAG
GGCGCAGGAGCGTCCTGATCCTTCCGCCCGGACGCTCAGGACAGCGGCCCGCTGCTCATAAGACTCGGCC
TTAGAACCCCAGTATCAGCAGAAGGACATTTTAGGACGGGACTTGGGTGACTCTAGGGCACTGGTTTTCT
TTCCAGAGAGCGGAACAGGCGAGGAAAAGTAGTCCCTTCTCGGCGATTCTGCGGAGGGATCTCCGTGGGG
CGGTGAACGCCGATGATTATATAAGGACGCGCCGGGTGTGGCACAGCTAGTTCCGTCGCAGCCGGGATTT
GGGTCGCGGTTCTTGTTTGTGGATCGCTGTGATCGTCACTTGGTGAGTAGCGGGCTGCTGGGCTGGCCGG
GGCTTTCGTGGCCGCCGGGCCGCTCGGTGGGACGGAAGCGTGTGGAGAGACCGCCAAGGGCTGTAGTCTG
GGTCCGCGAGCAAGGTTGCCCTGAACTGGGGGTTGGGGGGAGCGCAGCAAAATGGCGGCTGTTCCCGAGT
CTTGAATGGAAGACGCTTGTGAGGCGGGCTGTGAGGTCGTTGAAACAAGGTGGGGGGCATGGTGGGCGGC
AAGAACCCAAGGTCTTGAGCCCTTCGCTAATGCGGGAAAGCTCTTATTCGGGTGAGATGGGCTGGGCACC
ATCTGGGGACCCTGACGTGAAGTTTGTCACTGACTGGAGAACTCGGTTTGTCGTCTGTTGCGGGGGCGGC
AGTTATGGCGGTGCCGTTGGGCAGTGCACCCGTACCTTTGGGAGCGCGCGCCCTCGTCGTGTCGTGACGT
CACCCGTTCTGTTGGCTTATAATGCAGGGTGGGGCCACCTGCCGGTAGGTGTGCGGTAGGCTTTTCTCCG
TCGCAGGACGCAGGGTTCGGGCCTAGGGTAGGCTCTCCTGAATCGACAGGCGCCGGACCTCTGGTGAGGG
GAGGGATAAGTGAGGCGTCAGTTTCTTTGGTCGGTTTTATGTACCTATCTTCTTAAGTAGCTGAAGCTCC
GGTTTTGAACTATGCGCTCGGGGTTGGCGAGTGTGTTTTGTGAAGTTTTTTAGGCACCTTTTGAAATGTA
ATCATTTGGGTCAATATGTAATTTTCAGTGTTAGACTTGTAAATTGTCCGCTAAATTCTGGCCGTTTTTG
GCTTTTTTGTTAGACAACATGGGTAAAAAGCCTGAACTCACCGCGACGTCTGTCGAGAAGTTTCTGATCG
AAAAGTTCGACAGCGTCTCCGACCTGATGCAGCTCTCGGAGGGCGAAGAATCTCGTGCTTTCAGCTTCGA
TGTAGGAGGGCGTGGATATGTCCTGCGGGTAAATAGCTGCGCCGATGGTTTCTACAAAGATCGTTATGTT
TATCGGCACTTTGCATCCGCCGCGCTCCCGATTCCGGAAGTGCTTGACATTGGGGAGTTCAGCGAGAGCC
TGACCTATTGCATCTCCCGCCGTGCACAGGGTGTCACGTTGCAAGACCTGCCTGAAACCGAACTGCCCGC
TGTTCTGCAGCCGGTCGCGGAGGCAATGGATGCCATCGCTGCCGCCGATCTTAGCCAGACGAGCGGGTTC
GGCCCATTCGGACCGCAAGGAATCGGTCAATACACTACATGGCGTGATTTCATATGCGCGATTGCTGATC
CCCATGTGTATCACTGGCAAACTGTGATGGACGACACCGTCAGTGCGTCCGTCGCGCAGGCTCTCGATGA
GCTGATGCTTTGGGCCGAGGACTGCCCCGAAGTCCGGCACCTCGTGCACGCGGATTTCGGCTCCAACAAT
GTCCTGACGGACAATGGCCGCATAACAGCGGTCATTGACTGGAGCGAGGCGATGTTCGGGGATTCCCAAT
ACGAGGTCGCCAACATCTTCTTCTGGAGGCCGTGGTTGGCTTGTATGGAGCAGCAGACGCGCTACTTCGA
GCGGAGGCATCCGGAGCTTGCAGGATCGCCCCGGCTCCGGGCGTATATGCTCCGCATTGGTCTTGACCAA
CTCTATCAGAGCTTGGTTGACGGCAATTTCGATGATGCAGCTTGGGCGCAGGGTCGATGCGACGCAATCG
TCCGATCCGGAGCCGGGACTGTCGGGCGTACACAAATCGCCCGCAGAAGCGCCGCCGTCTGGACCGATGG
CTGTGTAGAAGTACTCGCCGATAGTGGAAACCGACGCCCCAGCACTCGTCCGAGGGCAAAGGAATAAGCT
AGTATGTAAGCCTAGTCTTAGATAATAAAATCGCTATCCATCGAAGATGGATGTGTGTTGGTTTTTTGTG
TGTGTAACGCTAGGCGCGCCTGGTGTACCGAGAACGATCCTCTCAGTGCGAGTCTCGACGATCCATATCG
TTGCTTGGCAGTCAGCCAGTCGGAATCCAGCTTGGGACCCAGGAAGTCCAATCGTCAGATATTGTACTCA
AGCCTGGTCACGGCAGCGTACCGATCTGTTTAAACCTAGATATTGATAGTCTGATCGGTCAACGTATAAT
CGAGTCCTAGCTTTTGCAAACATCTATCAAGAGACAGGATCAGCAGGAGGCTTTCGCATGAGTATTCAAC
ATTTCCGTGTCGCCCTTATTCCCTTTTTTGCGGCATTTTGCCTTCCTGTTTTTGCTCACCCAGAAACGCT
GGTGAAAGTAAAAGATGCTGAAGATCAGTTGGGTGCGCGAGTGGGTTACATCGAACTGGATCTCAACAGC
GGTAAGATCCTTGAGAGTTTTCGCCCCGAAGAACGCTTTCCAATGATGAGCACTTTTAAAGTTCTGCTAT
GTGGCGCGGTATTATCCCGTATTGACGCCGGGCAAGAGCAACTCGGTCGCCGCATACACTATTCTCAGAA
TGACTTGGTTGAGTATTCACCAGTCACAGAAAAGCATCTTACGGATGGCATGACAGTAAGAGAATTATGC
AGTGCTGCCATAACCATGAGTGATAACACTGCGGCCAACTTACTTCTGACAACGATTGGAGGACCGAAGG
AGCTAACCGCTTTTTTGCACAACATGGGGGATCATGTAACTCGCCTTGATCGTTGGGAACCGGAGCTGAA
TGAAGCCATACCAAACGACGAGCGTGACACCACGATGCCTGTAGCAATGGCAACAACCTTGCGTAAACTA
TTAACTGGCGAACTACTTACTCTAGCTTCCCGGCAACAGTTGATAGACTGGATGGAGGCGGATAAAGTTG
CAGGACCACTTCTGCGCTCGGCCCTTCCGGCTGGCTGGTTTATTGCTGATAAATCTGGAGCCGGTGAGCG
TGGGTCTCGCGGTATCATTGCAGCACTGGGGCCAGATGGTAAGCCCTCCCGTATCGTAGTTATCTACACG
ACGGGGAGTCAGGCAACTATGGATGAACGAAATAGACAGATCGCTGAGATAGGTGCCTCACTGATTAAGC
ATTGGTAACCGATTCTAGGTGCATTGGCGCAGAAAAAAATGCCTGATGCGACGCTGCGCGTCTTATACTC
CCACATATGCCAGATTCAGCAACGGATACGGCTTCCCCAACTTGCCCACTTCCATACGTGTCCTCCTTAC
CAGAAATTTATCCTTAAGATCGTTTAAACTCGACTCTGGCTCTATCGAATCTCCGTCGTTTCGAGCTTAC
GCGAACAGCCGTGGCGCTCATTTGCTCGTCGGGCATCGAATCTCGTCAGCTATCGTCAGCTTACCTTTTT
GGCAGCGATCGCGGCTCCCGACATCTTGGACCATTAGCTCCACAGGTATCTTCTTCCCTCTAGTGGTCAT
AACAGCAGCTTCAGCTACCTCTCAATTCAAAAAACCCCTCAAGACCCGTTTAGAGGCCCCAAGGGGTTAT
GCTATCAATCGTTGCGTTACACACACAAAAAACCAACACACATCCATCTTCGATGGATAGCGATTTTATT
ATCTAACTGCTGATCGAGTGTAGCCAGATCTAGTAATCAATTACGGGGTCATTAGTTCATAGCCCATATA
TGGAGTTCCGCGTTACATAACTTACGGTAAATGGCCCGCCTGGCTGACCGCCCAACGACCCCCGCCCATT
GACGTCAATAATGACGTATGTTCCCATAGTAACGCCAATAGGGACTTTCCATTGACGTCAATGGGTGGAG
TATTTACGGTAAACTGCCCACTTGGCAGTACATCAAGTGTATCATATGCCAAGTACGCCCCCTATTGACG
TCAATGACGGTAAATGGCCCGCCTGGCATTATGCCCAGTACATGACCTTATGGGACTTTCCTACTTGGCA
GTACATCTACGTATTAGTCATCGCTATTACCATGCTGATGCGGTTTTGGCAGTACATCAATGGGCGTGGA
TAGCGGTTTGACTCACGGGGATTTCCAAGTCTCCACCCCATTGACGTCAATGGGAGTTTGTTTTGGCACC
AAAATCAACGGGACTTTCCAAAATGTCGTAACAACTCCGCCCCATTGACGCAAATGGGCGGTAGGCGTGT
ACGGTGGGAGGTCTATATAAGCAGAGCTGGTTTAGTGAACCGTCAGATCAGATCTTTGTCGATCCTACCA
TCCACTCGACACACCCGCCAGCGGCCGC
